Addgene plasmid #199105: pGL2_173
Purpose: Level 2 plasmid, barcoded ORI with gentamicin resistance cassette and mScarlet-I reporter
Depositing lab: Charlie Gilbert & Nili Ostrov & Cultivarium Tools. Depositing organization: Cultivarium, Convergent Research. Publication: A scalable framework for high-throughput identification of functional origins of replication in non-model bacteria. Gilbert C, Brumwell SL, Crits-Christoph A, Kang SC, Martin-Moldes Z, Alsharif W, Esmurria A, Nguyen M-A, Lee HH, Ostrov N. bioRxiv 2023.05.19.541510 10.1101/2023.05.19.541510.
Backbone
  Vector backbone: n/a
  Vector type: Synthetic Biology
Growth in bacteria
  Bacterial resistance: Chloramphenicol and Gentamicin, 25 & 10 μg/mL
  Growth temperature: 37°C
  Growth strain: E. coli pir-116
  Copy number: High Copy
Gene/Insert
  Gene/Insert name: pBBR1-UP ORI plus NGS barcode 21, gentamicin resistance cassette, mScarlet-I cassette, oriT
  Species: Synthetic
  Cloning method: Unknown
Terms and licenses: Academic/Nonprofit Terms; Industry Terms: Not Available to Industry
How to cite: pGL2_173 was a gift from Charlie Gilbert & Nili Ostrov & Cultivarium Tools (Addgene plasmid # 199105 ; http://n2t.net/addgene:199105 ; RRID:Addgene_199105)
