[The description below was written by a language model from this plasmid's Addgene catalogue record and pLannotate feature annotations shown in this document.]
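Description:
pGL2_173 is a 5.7 kb synthetic-biology "Level 2" plasmid, an assembled member of a modular collection built to test which origins of replication function in non-model bacteria. No conventional backbone is recorded. In E. coli it is maintained through an R6K γ origin, which depends on the pi initiator protein and therefore requires a pir-expressing host (a pir-116 strain is specified, giving high copy number). Selection uses chloramphenicol, provided by a cat gene with its own promoter and a lambda t0 terminator, together with gentamicin. A short lacZα fragment is also annotated, probably a remnant of a cloning site, though the record gives the cloning method as unknown.

The payload combines four functional modules. The candidate origin is pBBR1-UP, annotated as the broad-host-range pBBR1 oriV followed by its Rep protein coding sequence, and it is paired with an NGS barcode (number 21) that is listed in the insert description but not picked up in the feature table. A gentamicin acetyltransferase gene (aacC1) driven by the class 1 integron Pc promoter provides selection in recipient organisms, and an mScarlet-I red fluorescent protein, downstream of a partially matched J23119 constitutive promoter, serves as a visual reporter. An incP oriT allows the plasmid to be mobilised by conjugation from a suitable donor.

Because the R6K origin is inactive in hosts lacking pi, persistence in a recipient should depend on the pBBR1 origin. The barcode allows this origin to be identified by sequencing when many such plasmids are delivered as a pool, supporting high-throughput screening of origin function.
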