Features (pLannotate 1.2.2; 12 found; start..end, strand, type, name):
      9..37      +  promoter       Pc promoter: intI1 (promoter lies within the coding sequence); class 1 integron promoter
    227..760     +  CDS            GmR: gentamycin acetyltransferase; aacC1; confers resistance to gentamycin
    936..960     +  promoter       J23119(SpeI) promoter (fragment): bacterial promoter (Registry of Standard Biological Parts BBa J23119) modified to end with an SpeI site
    987..1682    +  CDS            mScarlet-I: mScarlet-I is a basic (constitutively fluorescent) red fluorescent protein published in 2016, derived from synthetic construct. It is reported to be a rapidly-maturing monomer with moderate acid sensitivity.
   1896..2004    +  oriT           oriT: incP origin of transfer
   2364..2752    -  rep_origin     R6K γ ori: γ replication origin from E. coli plasmid R6K; requires the R6K initiator protein pi for replication
   2901..2995    -  terminator     lambda t0 terminator: transcription terminator from phage lambda
   3019..3675    -  CDS            cat: CAT_ECOLX - Experimental evidence at protein level: Swiss-Prot protein existence level 1. This enzyme is an effector of chloramphenicol resistance in bacteria. From Escherichia coli. This protein is used as a marker in many commonly used cloning vectors, such as pACYC184.
   3676..3778    -  promoter       cat promoter: promoter of the E. coli cat gene encoding chloramphenicol acetyltransferase
   3853..3896    -  CDS            lacZα (fragment): LacZα fragment of β-galactosidase; lacZ fragment
   4213..4984    +  rep_origin     pBBR1 oriV: replication origin of the broad-host-range plasmid pBBR1 from Bordetella bronchiseptica; requires the pBBR1 Rep protein for replication
   4985..5647    +  CDS            pBBR1 Rep: replication protein for the broad-host-range plasmid pBBR1 from Bordetella bronchiseptica
>Addgene plasmid #199105 | pGL2_173 | addgene full sequence | sequence record 398547 | Addgene NGS Result
GCAAGGAGTTGACATAAGCCTGTTCGGTTCGTAAACTGTAATGCAAGTAGCGTATGCGCTCACGCAACTG
GTCCAGAACCTTGACCGAACGCAGCGGTGGTAACGGCGCAGTGGCGGTTTTCATGGCTTGTTATGACTGT
TTTTTTGTACAGTCTATGCCTCGGGCATCCAAGCAGCAAGCGCGTTACGCCGTGGGTCGATGTTTGATGT
TATGGAGCAGCAACGAATGTTACGCAGCAGCAACGATGTTACGCAGCAGGGCAGTCGCCCTAAAACAAAG
TTAGGTGGCTCAAGTATGGGCATCATTCGCACATGTAGGCTCGGCCCTGACCAAGTCAAATCCATGCGGG
CTGCTCTTGATCTTTTCGGTCGTGAGTTCGGAGACGTAGCCACCTACTCCCAACATCAGCCGGACTCCGA
TTACCTCGGGAACTTGCTCCGTAGTAAGACATTCATCGCGCTTGCTGCCTTCGACCAAGAAGCGGTTGTT
GGCGCTCTCGCGGCTTACGTTCTGCCCAAGTTTGAGCAGCCGCGTAGTGAGATCTATATCTATGATCTCG
CAGTCTCCGGAGAGCACCGGAGGCAGGGCATTGCCACCGCGCTCATCAATCTCCTCAAGCATGAGGCCAA
CGCGCTTGGTGCTTATGTGATCTACGTGCAAGCAGATTACGGTGACGATCCCGCAGTGGCTCTCTATACA
AAGTTGGGCATACGGGAAGAAGTGATGCACTTTGATATCGACCCAAGTACCGCCACCTAAGCTTGAGCGC
ATGCTCGAGTACTTCGCCTGGACCATGCTCGCCGTCGTCTTCGGCTTCCTCCTCTTCGTCAACCTCGCCT
ACGTCCCCCTCGGCCACTGGGCCGAGGCCTTCGCCGGCTTCTTCAAATTTTCAGGGCTGCCGCACCCCAT
CGACTGGGGGCTCGCTATACAGGAGTTGACGGCTAGCTCAGTCCTAGGTACAGTGCTAGCTACTAGGAGG
AAAAAAATGGTGAGTAAGGGTGAAGCCGTGATTAAAGAGTTCATGCGCTTCAAAGTGCATATGGAGGGCT
CAATGAACGGCCATGAATTTGAAATTGAAGGTGAAGGAGAAGGCCGTCCGTATGAGGGCACCCAGACCGC
CAAACTGAAAGTCACAAAGGGTGGCCCGCTGCCGTTTTCGTGGGATATTTTATCCCCTCAATTCATGTAC
GGCAGCCGGGCGTTTATTAAACACCCGGCGGATATCCCGGATTACTATAAGCAATCTTTTCCAGAAGGCT
TTAAATGGGAGCGCGTGATGAATTTTGAAGACGGAGGTGCTGTTACCGTGACCCAGGACACGAGCTTAGA
AGACGGTACCTTGATCTATAAGGTAAAGCTGCGTGGTACCAATTTCCCGCCGGATGGGCCAGTTATGCAG
AAAAAGACTATGGGCTGGGAAGCATCGACGGAGCGTCTTTACCCCGAAGACGGCGTCCTGAAAGGCGATA
TTAAAATGGCCCTGCGACTGAAAGACGGCGGTCGCTACCTTGCAGATTTCAAAACAACGTATAAAGCGAA
AAAACCTGTGCAGATGCCCGGGGCGTACAACGTTGATCGCAAACTAGATATCACTTCACACAACGAAGAT
TACACGGTAGTCGAACAGTATGAACGTAGCGAGGGGCGCCATAGCACCGGAGGCATGGATGAACTCTATA
AATAAGCTTCGCTCGTGCTCGCCGCGACCTTCCTCTTCATGCACCTCTTCGGCATCGGGCTGCACAACGC
TACAGAGGAGCTTTTCCGCTGCATAACCCTGCTTCGGGGTCATTATAGCGATTTTTTCGGTATATCCATC
CTTTTTCGCACGATATACAGGATTTTGCCAAAGGGTTCGTGTAGACTTTCCTTGGTGTATCCAACGGCGT
CAGCCGGGCAGGATAGGTGAAGTAGGCCCACCCGCGAGCGGGTGTTCCTTCTTCACTGTCCCTTATTCGC
ACCTGGCGGTGCTCAACGGGAATCCTGCTCTGCGAGGCTGGCCGTACGCTAGGTATACTTGAGACCACCC
CAGGATACATAGATTACCACAACTCCGAGCCCTTCCACCTAGCGTGCTAACCACGCACGCTATTGTTGTA
TAGGCTAGGTGGAGGCTCAGTGATGATAAGTCTGCGATGGTGGATGCATGTGTCATGGTCATAGCTGTTT
CCTGTGTGAAATTGTTATCCGCTCAGAGGGCACAATCCTATTCCGCGCTATCCGACAATCTCCAAGACAT
TAGGTGGAGTTCAGTTCGGCGTATGGCATATGTCGCTGGAAAGAACATGTGAGCAAAAGGCCAGCAAAAG
GCCAGGAACCGTAAAAAGGCCGCGTTGCTGGCGTTACAGCTGGGCGCGCCCCATGTCAGCCGTTAAGTGT
TCCTGTGTCACTCAAAATTGCTTTGAGAGGCTCTAAGGGCTTCTCAGTGCGTTACATCCCTGGCTTGTTG
TCCACAACCGTTAAACCTTAAAGGCTTTAAAAGCCTTATATATTCTTTTTTTTCTTATAAAACTTAAAAC
CTTAGAGGCTATTTAAGTTGCTGATTTATATTAATTTTATTGTTCAAACATGAGAGCTTAGTACGTGAAA
CATGAGAGCTTAGTACGTTAGCCATGAGAGCTTAGTACGTTAGCCATGAGGGTTTAGTTCGTTAAACATG
AGAGCTTAGTACGTTAAACATGAGAGCTTAGTACGTGAAACATGAGAGCTTAGTACGTACTATCAACAGG
TTGAACTGCTGATCTTCAGATCGGCGCGCCGGCCGGCCGAAGATCCTTTGATCTTTTCTACGGGGTCTGA
CGCTCTATTCAACAAAGCCGCCGTCCCGTCAAGTCAGCGTAAATGGGTAGGGGGCTTCAAATCGTCCCCC
CATACGATATAAGTTGTTACTAGTGCTTGGATTCTCACCAATAAAAAACGCCCGGCGGCAACCGAGCGTT
CTGAACAAATCCAGATGGAGTTCTGAGGTCATTACTGGATCTATCAACAGGAGTCCAAGCGAGCTCGATA
TCAAATTACGCCCCGCCCTGCCACTCATCGCAGTACTGTTGTAATTCATTAAGCATTCTGCCGACATGGA
AGCCATCACAAACGGCATGATGAACCTGAATCGCCAGCGGCATCAGCACCTTGTCGCCTTGCGTATAATA
TTTGCCCATGGTGAAAACGGGGGCGAAGAAGTTGTCCATATTGGCCACGTTTAAATCAAAACTGGTGAAA
CTCACCCAGGGATTGGCTGAGACGAAAAACATATTCTCAATAAACCCTTTAGGGAAATAGGCCAGGTTTT
CACCGTAACACGCCACATCTTGCGAATATATGTGTAGAAACTGCCGGAAATCGTCGTGGTATTCACTCCA
GAGCGATGAAAACGTTTCAGTTTGCTCATGGAAAACGGTGTAACAAGGGTGAACACTATCCCATATCACC
AGCTCACCGTCTTTCATTGCCATACGAAATTCCGGATGAGCATTCATCAGGCGGGCAAGAATGTGAATAA
AGGCCGGATAAAACTTGTGCTTATTTTTCTTTACGGTCTTTAAAAAGGCCGTAATATCCAGCTGAACGGT
CTGGTTATAGGTACATTGAGCAACTGACTGAAATGCCTCAAAATGTTCTTTACGATGCCATTGGGATATA
TCAACGGTGGTATATCCAGTGATTTTTTTCTCCATTTTAGCTTCCTTAGCTCCTGAAAATCTCGATAACT
CAAAAAATACGCCCGGTAGTGATCTTATTTCATTATGGTGAAAGTTGGAACCTCTTACGTGCCGATCAAC
GTCTCATTGATACCTGAAACAAAACCCATCGTACGGCCAAGGAAGTCTCCAATAACTGTGATCCACCACA
AGCGCCAGGGTTTTCCCAGTCACGACGTTGTAAAACGACGGCCAGTCATGCATAATCCGCACGCATCTGG
AATAAGGAAGTGCCATTCCGCCTGACCTTAGCGTGCGAACAGCACGCTATTGTTGTATCATTACTCGCAT
CCATTCTCAGGCTGTCTCGTCTCGTCTCCGAGGTCTCAGGAGAATGAGTCAGGGTCACGCGTAGGACGCG
TCGAGTAGGGTTCGGATTAGAGTTCTCTCGCGTTCCGCAGCCACACGCCGTGTGAAGCTGGGGAGCGCCC
TACGGGCTTGCTCTCCGGGCTTCGCCCTGCGCGGTCGCTGCGCTCCCTTGCCAGCCCGTGGATATGTGGA
CGATGGCCGCGAGCGGCCACCGGCTGGCTCGCTTCGCTCGGCCCGTGGACAACCCTGCTGGACAAGCTGA
TGGACAGGCTGCGCCTGCCCACGAGCTTGACCACAGGGATTGCCCACCGGCTACCCAGCCTTCGACCACA
TACCCACCGGCTCCAACTGCGCGGCCTGCGGCCTTGCCCCATCAATTTTTTTAATTTTCTCTGGGGAAAA
GCCTCCGGCCTGCGGCCTGCGCGCTTCGCTTGCCGGTTGGACACCAAGTGGAAGGCGGGTCAAGGCTCGC
GCAGCGACCGCGCAGCGGCTTGGCCTTGACGCGCCTGGAACGACCCAAGCCTATGCGAGTGGGGGCAGTC
GAAGGGCGAAGCCCGCCCGCCTGCCCCCCGAGCCTCACGGCGGCGAGTGCGGGGGTTCCAAGGGGGCAGC
GCCACCTTGGGCAAGGCCGAAGGCCGCGCAGTCGATCAACAAGCCCCGGAGGGGCCACTTTTTGCCGGAG
GGGGAGCCGCGCCGAAGGCGTGGGGGAACCCCGCAGGGGTGCCCTTCTTTGGGCACCAAAGAACTAGATA
TAGGGCGAAATGCGAAAGACTTAAAAATCAACAACTTAAAAAAGGGGGGTACGCAACAGCTCATTGCGGC
ACCCCCCGCAATAGCTCATTGCGTAGGTTAAAGAAAATCTGTAATTGACTGCCACTTTTACGCAACGCAT
AATTGTTGTCGCGCTGCCGAAAAGTTGCAGCTGATTGCGCATGGTGCCGCAACCGTGCGGCACCCCTACC
GCATGGAGATAAGCATGGCCACGCAGTCCAGAGAAATCGGCATTCAAGCCAAGAACAAGCCCGGTCACTG
GGTGCAAACGGAACGCAAAGCGCATGAGGCGTGGGCCGGGCTTATTGCGAGGAAACCCACGGCGGCAATG
CTGCTGCATCACCTCGTGGCGCAGATGGGCCACCAGAACGCCGTGGTGGTCAGCCAGAAGACACTTTCCA
AGCTCATCGGACGTTCTTTGCGGACGGTCCAATACGCAGTCAAGGACTTGGTGGCCGAGCGCTGGATCTC
CGTCGTGAAGCTCAACGGCCCCGGCACCGTGTTGGCCTACGTGGTCAATGACCGCGTGGCGTGGGGCCAG
CCCCGCGACCAGTTGCGCCTGTCGGTGTTCAGTGCCGCCGTGGTGGTTGATCACGACGACCAGGACGAAT
CGCTGTTGGGGCATGGCGACCTGCGCCGCATCCCGACCCTGTATCCGGGCGAGCAGCAACTACCGACCGG
CCCCGGCGAGGAGCCGCCCAGCCAGCCCGGCATTCCGGGCATGGAACCAGACCTGCCAGCCTTGACCGAA
ACGGAGGAATGGGAACGGCGCGGGCAGCAGCGCCTGCCGATGCCCGATGAGCCGTGTTTTCTGGACGATG
GCGAGCCGTTGGAGCCGCCGACACGGGTCACGCTGCCGCGCCGGTAGCACTTGGGTTGCGCAGCAACCCG
TAAGTGCGCTGTTCCAGACTATCGGCTGTAGCCCGCTA
